Addgene plasmid #70425: R777-E141 Hs.NFE2L2
Purpose: Gateway ORF clone of human NFE2L2 [NM_006164.4] with stop codon (for native or N-terminal fusions)
Depositing lab: Dominic Esposito. Depositing organization: National Cancer Institute (NCI).
Backbone
  Vector backbone: pDonor-255
  Backbone size w/o insert (bp): 2693
  Vector type: Gateway Entry Clone
Growth in bacteria
  Bacterial resistance: Spectinomycin, 50 μg/mL
  Growth temperature: 37°C
  Growth strain: DH10B
  Copy number: High Copy
Gene/Insert
  Gene/Insert name: NFE2L2 (alt name: NM_006164.4)
  Species: H. sapiens (human)
  Insert size (bp): 1818
  Entrez Gene: NFE2L2 (a.k.a. HEBP1, IMDDHH, NRF2, Nrf-2)
  Cloning method: Gateway Cloning
  Sequencing primers: 5′ M13F 23-mer (5'-CCCAGTCACGACGTTGTAAAACG); 3′ attLR 23-mer (5'-TAACATCAGAGATTTTGAGACAC)
Terms and licenses: Academic/Nonprofit Terms; Industry Terms: Not Available to Industry
How to cite: R777-E141 Hs.NFE2L2 was a gift from Dominic Esposito (Addgene plasmid # 70425 ; http://n2t.net/addgene:70425 ; RRID:Addgene_70425)
