[The description below was written by a language model from this plasmid's Addgene catalogue record and pLannotate feature annotations shown in this document.]
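Description:
R777-E141 Hs.NFE2L2 is a Gateway entry clone built on the pDonor-255 backbone and carrying the open reading frame of human NFE2L2 (NRF2, reference transcript NM_006164.4), a transcription factor. The full sequence is about 4.5 kb, consistent with a 2.7 kb backbone plus an insert of roughly 1.8 kb. It is a bacterial propagation plasmid rather than an expression vector. It replicates from a high-copy ColE1/pUC-type origin and is selected with spectinomycin through the aadA aminoglycoside adenylyltransferase gene (SmR). That gene sits downstream of a fragment of a class 1 integron Pc promoter and a short remnant of a gentamicin resistance gene. Small lacZα and lacI fragments are backbone remnants. The rrnB T1 and T2 terminators help insulate the cloning region from read-through transcription.

The NFE2L2 coding sequence is flanked by two attL recombination sites, which the automated annotation labels as attL3 upstream and a partial attL2 downstream in the opposite orientation. The catalogue fields do not specify the att site identities, so the upstream label should be treated as the annotation tool's call. No promoter, tag or reporter is annotated adjacent to the ORF, so expression depends entirely on the destination vector chosen. An LR Clonase reaction transfers the ORF directionally into a compatible Gateway destination vector, which supplies the promoter and any fusion partners. Because the insert retains its native stop codon, the clone suits expression of untagged NFE2L2 or N-terminal fusions. C-terminal tags supplied by a destination vector would not be translated.
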