Features (pLannotate 1.2.2; 11 found; start..end, strand, type, name):
     18..54      -  CDS            lacZα (fragment): LacZα fragment of β-galactosidase; lacZ fragment
     85..180     +  protein_bind   attL3: mutant version of attL; recombination site for the Gateway® LR reaction LR Clonase™
    186..2000    +  CDS            NFE2L2: NF2L2_HUMAN - Also known as NRF2 From Homo sapiens (Human).
   2008..2101    -  protein_bind   attL2 (fragment): mutant version of attL; recombination site for the Gateway® LR reaction LR Clonase™
   2216..2239    +  promoter       Pc promoter (fragment): intI1 (promoter lies within the coding sequence); class 1 integron promoter
   2415..2471    +  CDS            GmR (fragment): gentamycin acetyltransferase; aacC1; confers resistance to gentamycin
   2478..3269    +  CDS            SmR: aminoglycoside adenylyltransferase (Murphy, 1985); aadA; confers resistance to spectinomycin and streptomycin
   3362..3950    +  rep_origin     ori: high-copy-number ColE1/pMB1/pBR322/pUC origin of replication
   4133..4225    +  CDS            lacI (fragment): lac repressor; lacI; The lac repressor binds to the lac operator to inhibit transcription in E. coli. This inhibition can be relieved by adding lactose or isopropyl-β-D-thiogalactopyranoside (IPTG).
   4280..4307    -  terminator     rrnB T2 terminator: transcription terminator T2 from the E. coli rrnB gene
   4439..4482    +  terminator     rrnB T1 terminator: Escherichia coli rrnB; transcription terminator T1 from the E. coli rrnB gene
>Addgene plasmid #70425 | R777-E141 Hs.NFE2L2 | depositor full sequence | sequence record 125874 | Full Sequence
TTAACGCTAGCATGGATGTTTTCCCAGTCACGACGTTGTAAAACGACGGCCAGTCTTAAAATTCGAGCTC
GGTCCGAGGATCCGAAATAATGATTTTATTTTGACTGATAGTGACCTGTTCGTTGCAACAAATTGATAAG
CAATGCTTTTTTATAATGCCAACTTTGTACAAAAAAGTTGGCACCATGATGGACTTGGAGCTGCCGCCGC
CGGGACTCCCGTCCCAGCAGGACATGGATTTGATTGACATACTTTGGAGGCAAGATATAGATCTTGGAGT
AAGTCGAGAAGTATTTGACTTCAGTCAGCGACGGAAAGAGTATGAGCTGGAAAAACAGAAAAAACTTGAA
AAGGAAAGACAAGAACAACTCCAAAAGGAGCAAGAGAAAGCCTTTTTCGCTCAGTTACAACTAGATGAAG
AGACAGGTGAATTTCTCCCAATTCAGCCAGCCCAGCACATCCAGTCAGAAACCAGTGGATCTGCCAACTA
CTCCCAGGTTGCCCACATTCCCAAATCAGATGCTTTGTACTTTGATGACTGCATGCAGCTTTTGGCGCAG
ACATTCCCGTTTGTAGATGACAATGAGGTTTCTTCGGCTACGTTTCAGTCACTTGTTCCTGATATTCCCG
GTCACATCGAGAGCCCAGTCTTCATTGCTACTAATCAGGCTCAGTCACCTGAAACTTCTGTTGCTCAGGT
AGCCCCTGTTGATTTAGACGGTATGCAACAGGACATTGAGCAAGTTTGGGAGGAGCTATTATCCATTCCT
GAGTTACAGTGTCTTAATATTGAAAATGACAAGCTGGTTGAGACTACCATGGTTCCAAGTCCAGAAGCCA
AACTGACAGAAGTTGACAATTATCATTTTTACTCATCTATACCCTCAATGGAAAAAGAAGTAGGTAACTG
TAGTCCACATTTTCTTAATGCTTTTGAGGATTCCTTCAGCAGCATCCTCTCCACAGAAGACCCCAACCAG
TTGACAGTGAACTCATTAAATTCAGATGCCACAGTCAACACAGATTTTGGTGATGAATTTTATTCTGCTT
TCATAGCTGAGCCCAGTATCAGCAACAGCATGCCCTCACCTGCTACTTTAAGCCATTCACTCTCTGAACT
TCTAAATGGGCCCATTGATGTTTCTGATCTATCACTTTGCAAAGCTTTCAACCAAAACCACCCTGAAAGC
ACAGCAGAATTCAATGATTCTGACTCCGGCATTTCACTAAACACAAGTCCCAGTGTGGCATCACCAGAAC
ACTCAGTGGAATCTTCCAGCTATGGAGACACACTACTTGGCCTCAGTGATTCTGAAGTGGAAGAGCTAGA
TAGTGCCCCTGGAAGTGTCAAACAGAATGGTCCTAAAACACCAGTACATTCTTCTGGGGATATGGTACAA
CCCTTGTCACCATCTCAGGGGCAGAGCACTCACGTGCATGATGCCCAATGTGAGAACACACCAGAGAAAG
AATTGCCTGTAAGTCCTGGTCATCGGAAAACCCCATTCACAAAAGACAAACATTCAAGCCGCTTGGAGGC
TCATCTCACAAGAGATGAACTTAGGGCAAAAGCTCTCCATATCCCATTCCCTGTAGAAAAAATCATTAAC
CTCCCTGTTGTTGACTTCAACGAAATGATGTCCAAAGAGCAGTTCAATGAAGCTCAACTTGCATTAATTC
GGGATATACGTAGGAGGGGTAAGAATAAAGTGGCTGCTCAGAATTGCAGAAAAAGAAAACTGGAAAATAT
AGTAGAACTAGAGCAAGATTTAGATCATTTGAAAGATGAAAAAGAAAAATTGCTCAAAGAAAAAGGAGAA
AATGACAAAAGCCTTCACCTACTGAAAAAACAACTCAGCACCTTATATCTCGAAGTTTTCAGCATGCTAC
GTGATGAAGATGGAAAACCTTATTCTCCTAGTGAATACTCCCTGCAGCAAACAAGAGATGGCAATGTTTT
CCTTGTTCCCAAAAGTAAGAAGCCAGATGTTAAGAAAAACTAATCAACTTTCTTGTACAAAGTTGGCATT
ATAGGAAAGCATTGCTTATCAATTTGTTGCAACGAACAGGTCACTATCAGTCAAAATAAAATCATTATTT
GCATGCAAGCTTAGATCCTCTAGACCAGCCAGGACAGAAATGCCTCGACTTCGCTGCTACCCAAGGTTGC
CGGGTGACGCACACCGTGGAAACGGATGAAGGCACGAACCCAGTGGACATAAGCCTGTTCGGTTCGTAAG
CTGTAATGCAAGTAGCGTATGCGCTCACGCAACTGGTCCAGAACCTTGACCGAACGCAGCGGTGGTAACG
GCGCAGTGGCGGTTTTCATGGCTTGTTATGACTGTTTTTTTGGGGTACAGTCTATGCCTCGGGCATCCAA
GCAGCAAGCGCGTTACGCCGTGGGTCGATGTTTGATGTTATGGAGCAGCAACGATGTTACGCAGCAGGGC
AGTCGCCCTAAAACAAAGTTAAACATTATGAGGGAAGCGGTGATCGCCGAAGTATCGACTCAACTATCAG
AGGTAGTTGGCGTCATCGAGCGCCATCTCGAACCGACGTTGCTGGCCGTACATTTGTACGGCTCCGCAGT
GGATGGCGGCCTGAAGCCACACAGTGATATTGATTTGCTGGTTACGGTGACCGTAAGGCTTGATGAAACA
ACGCGGCGAGCTTTGATCAACGACCTTTTGGAAACTTCGGCTTCCCCTGGAGAGAGCGAGATTCTCCGCG
CTGTAGAAGTCACCATTGTTGTGCACGACGACATCATTCCGTGGCGTTATCCAGCTAAGCGCGAACTGCA
ATTTGGAGAATGGCAGCGCAATGACATTCTTGCAGGTATCTTCGAGCCAGCCACGATCGACATTGATCTG
GCTATCTTGCTGACAAAAGCAAGAGAACATAGCGTTGCCTTGGTAGGTCCAGCGGCGGAGGAACTCTTTG
ATCCGGTTCCTGAACAGGATCTATTTGAGGCGCTAAATGAAACCTTAACGCTATGGAACTCGCCGCCCGA
CTGGGCTGGCGATGAGCGAAATGTAGTGCTTACGTTGTCCCGCATTTGGTACAGCGCAGTAACCGGCAAA
ATCGCGCCGAAGGATGTCGCTGCCGACTGGGCAATGGAGCGCCTGCCGGCCCAGTATCAGCCCGTCATAC
TTGAAGCTAGACAGGCTTATCTTGGACAAGAAGAAGATCGCTTGGCCTCGCGCGCAGATCAGTTGGAAGA
ATTTGTCCACTACGTGAAAGGCGAGATCACCAAGGTAGTCGGCAAATAACCCTCGAGCCACCCATGACCA
AAATCCCTTAACGTGAGTTACGCGTCGTTCCACTGAGCGTCAGACCCCGTAGAAAAGATCAAAGGATCTT
CTTGAGATCCTTTTTTTCTGCGCGTAATCTGCTGCTTGCAAACAAAAAAACCACCGCTACCAGCGGTGGT
TTGTTTGCCGGATCAAGAGCTACCAACTCTTTTTCCGAAGGTAACTGGCTTCAGCAGAGCGCAGATACCA
AATACTGTCCTTCTAGTGTAGCCGTAGTTAGGCCACCACTTCAAGAACTCTGTAGCACCGCCTACATACC
TCGCTCTGCTAATCCTGTTACCAGTGGCTGCTGCCAGTGGCGATAAGTCGTGTCTTACCGGGTTGGACTC
AAGACGATAGTTACCGGATAAGGCGCAGCGGTCGGGCTGAACGGGGGGTTCGTGCACACAGCCCAGCTTG
GAGCGAACGACCTACACCGAACTGAGATACCTACAGCGTGAGCATTGAGAAAGCGCCACGCTTCCCGAAG
GGAGAAAGGCGGACAGGTATCCGGTAAGCGGCAGGGTCGGAACAGGAGAGCGCACGAGGGAGCTTCCAGG
GGGAAACGCCTGGTATCTTTATAGTCCTGTCGGGTTTCGCCACCTCTGACTTGAGCGTCGATTTTTGTGA
TGCTCGTCAGGGGGGCGGAGCCTATGGAAAAACGCCAGCAACGCGGCCTTTTTACGGTTCCTGGCCTTTT
GCTGGCCTTTTGCTCACATGTTCTTTCCTGCGTTATCCCCTGATTCTGTGGATAACCGTATTACCGCCTT
TGAGTGAGCTGATACCGCTCGCCGCAGCCGAACGACCGAGCGCAGCGAGTCAGTGAGCGAGGAAGCGGAA
GAGCGCCCAATACGCAAACCGCCTCTCCCCGCGCGTTGGCCGATTCATTAATGCAGCTGGCACGACAGGT
TTCCCGACTGGAAAGCGGGCAGTGAGCGCAACGCAATTAATACGCGTACCGCTAGCCAGGAAGAGTTTGT
AGAAACGCAAAAAGGCCATCCGTCAGGATGGCCTTCTGCTTAGTTTGATGCCTGGCAGTTTATGGCGGGC
GTCCTGCCCGCCACCCTCCGGGCCGTTGCTTCACAACGTTCAAATCCGCTCCCGGCGGATTTGTCCTACT
CAGGAGAGCGTTCACCGACAAACAACAGATAAAACGAAAGGCCCAGTCTTCCGACTGAGCCTTTCGTTTT
ATTTGATGCCTGGCAGTTCCCTACTCTCGCG
