>Addgene plasmid #70425 | R777-E141 Hs.NFE2L2 | addgene partial sequence | sequence record 132307 | pCR8_R1 5'-cgaaccgaacaggcttatgt-3'
GGTGTGCGTCACCCGGCAACCTTGGGTAGCAGCGAAGTCGAGGCATTTCTGTCCTGGCTGGTCTAGAGGA
TCTAAGCTTGCATGCAAATAATGATTTTATTTTGACTGATAGTGACCTGTTCGTTGCAACAAATTGATAA
GCAATGCTTTCCTATAATGCCAACTTTGTACAAGAAAGTTGATTAGTTTTTCTTAACATCTGGCTTCTTA
CTTTTGGGAACAAGGAAAACATTGCCATCTCTTGTTTGCTGCAGGGAGTATTCACTAGGAGAATAAGGTT
TTCCATCTTCATCACGTAGCATGCTGAAAACTTCGAGATATAAGGTGCTGAGTTGTTTTTTCAGTAGGTG
AAGGCTTTTGTCATTTTCTCCTTTTTCTTTGAGCAATTTTTCTTTTTCATCTTTCAAATGATCTAAATCT
TGCTCTAGTTCTACTATATTTTCCAGTTTTCTTTTTCTGCAATTCTGAGCAGCCACTTTATTCTTACCCC
TCCTACGTATATCCCGAATTAATGCAAGTTGAGCTTCATTGAACTGCTCTTTGGACATCATTTCGTTGAA
GTCAACAACAGGGAGGTTAATGATTTTTTCTACAGGGAATGGGATATGGAGAGCTTTTGCCCTAAGTTCA
TCTCTTGTGAGATGAGCCTCCAAGCGGCTTGAATGTTTGTCTTTTGTGAATGGGGTTTTCCGATGACCAG
GACTTACAGGCAATTCTTTCTCTGGTGTGTTCTCACATTGGGCATCATGCACGTGAGTGCTCTGCCCCTG
AGATGGTGACAAGGGTTGTACCATATCCCCAGAAGAATGTACTGGTGTTTTAGGACCATTCTGTTTGACA
CTTCCAGGGGCACTATCTAGCTCTTCCACTTCAGAATCACTGAGGCCAAGTAGTGTGTCTCCATAGCTGG
AAGATTCCACTGAGTGTTCTGGTGATGCCACACTGGGACTTGTGTTTAGTGAAATGCCGGAGTCAGAATC
ATTGAATTCTGCTGTGCTTTCAGGGTGGTTTGG
